>Addgene plasmid #110269 | ACVR1 (ACVR1Z-c041) | addgene full sequence | sequence record 212278 | Addgene NGS Result
ATCATGGAGATAATTAAAATGATAACCATCTCGCAAATAAATAAGTATTTTACTGTTTTCGTAACAGTTT
TGTAATAAAAAAACCTATAAATATTCCGGATTATTCATACCGTCCCACCATCGGGCGCGGATCTCGGTCC
GAAAACCATGGGCCACCATCATCATCATCATTCTTCTGGTGTAGATCTGGGTACCGAGAACCTGTACTTC
CAATCCATGACCACCAATGTTGGAGACAGCACTTTAGCAGATTTATTGGATCATTCGTGTACATCAGGAA
GTGGCTCTGGTCTTCCTTTTCTGGTACAAAGAACAGTGGCTCGCGAGATTACACTGTTGGAGTGTGTCGG
GAAAGGCAGGTATGGTGAGGTGTGGAGGGGCAGCTGGCAAGGGGAAAATGTTGCCGTGAAGATCTTCTCC
TCCCGTGATGAGAAGTCATGGTTCAGGGAAACGGAATTGTACAACACTGTGATGCTGAGGCATGAAAATA
TCTTAGGTTTCATTGCTTCAGACATGACATCAAGACACTCCAGTACCCAGCTGTGGTTAATTACACATTA
TCATGAAATGGGATCGTTGTACGACTATCTTCAGCTTACTACTCTGGATACAGTTAGCTGCCTTCGAATA
GTGCTGTCCATAGCTAGTGGTCTTGCACATTTGCACATAGAGATATTTGGGACCCAAGGGAAACCAGCCA
TTGCCCATCGAGATTTAAAGAGCAAAAATATTCTGGTTAAGAAGAATGGACAGTGTTGCATAGCAGATTT
GGGCCTGGCAGTCATGCATTCCCAGAGCACCAATCAGCTTGATGTGGGGAACAATCCCCGTGTGGGCACC
AAGCGCTACATGGCCCCCGAAGTTCTAGATGAAACCATCCAGGTGGATTGTTTCGATTCTTATAAAAGGG
TCGATATTTGGGCCTTTGGACTTGTTTTGTGGGAAGTGGCCAGGCGGATGGTGAGCAATGGTATAGTGGA
GGATTACAAGCCACCGTTCTACGATGTGGTTCCCAATGACCCAAGTTTTGAAGATATGAGGAAGGTAGTC
TGTGTGGATCAACAAAGGCCAAACATACCCAACAGATGGTTCTCAGACCCGACATTAACCTCTCTGGCCA
AGCTAATGAAAGAATGCTGGTATCAAAATCCATCCGCAAGACTCACAGCACTGCGTATCAAAAAGACTTT
GACCAAAATTGATAATTCCCTCGACAAATTGAAAACTGACTGTTGACAGTAAAGGTGGATACGGATCCGA
ATTCGAGCTCCGTCGACAAGCTTGTCGAGAAGTACTAGAGGATCATAATCAGCCATACCACATTTGTAGA
GGTTTTACTTGCTTTAAAAAACCTCCCACACCTCCCCCTGAACCTGAAACATAAAATGAATGCAATTGTT
GTTGTTAACTTGTTTATTGCAGCTTATAATGGTTACAAATAAAGCAATAGCATCACAAATTTCACAAATA
AAGCATTTTTTTCACTGCATTCTAGTTGTGGTTTGTCCAAACTCATCAATGTATCTTATCATGTCTGGAT
CTGATCACTGATATCGCCTAGGAGATCCGAACCAGATAAGTGAAATCTAGTTCCAAACTATTTTGTCATT
TTTAATTTTCGTATTAGCTTACGACGCTACACCCAGTTCCCATCTATTTTGTCACTCTTCCCTAAATAAT
CCTTAAAAACTCCATTTCCACCCCTCCCAGTTCCCAACTATTTTGTCCGCCCACAGCGGGGCATTTTTCT
TCCTGTTATGTTTTTAATCAAACATCCTGCCAACTCCATGTGACAAACCGTCATCTTCGGCTACTTTTTC
TCTGTCACAGAATGAAAATTTTTCTGTCATCTCTTCGTTATTAATGTTTGTAATTGACTGAATATCAACG
CTTATTTGCAGCCTGAATGGCGAATGGG
[124 nt withheld, positions 1919-2042]
C
[91 nt withheld, positions 2044-2134]
A
[49 nt withheld, positions 2136-2184]
CCTTTGACGTTGGAGTCCACGTTCTT
[37 nt withheld, positions 2211-2247]
ACCCTATCTCGGTCTATTCTTTTGATTTATAAGGGATTTTGCCGATTTCGGCCTATTGGTTAAAAAATGA
GCTGATTTAACAAAAATTTAACGCGAATTTTAACAAAATATTAACGCTTACAATTTAGGTGGCACTTTTC
GGGGAAATGTGCGCGGAACCCCTATTTGTTTATTTTTCTAAATACATTCAAATATGTATCCGCTCATGAG
ACAATAACCCTGATAAATGCTTCAATAATATTGAAAAAGGAAGAGTATGAGTATTCAACATTTCCGTGTC
GCCCTTATTCCCTTTTTTGCGGCATTTTGCCTTCCTGTTTTTGCTCACCCAGAAACGCTGGTGAAAGTAA
AAGATGCTGAAGATCAGTTGGGTGCACGAGTGGGTTACATCGAACTGGATCTCAACAGCGGTAAGATCCT
TGAGAGTTTTCGCCCCGAAGAACGTTTTCCAATGATGAGCACTTTTAAAGTTCTGCTATGTGGCGCGGTA
TTATCCCGTATTGACGCCGGGCAAGAGCAACTCGGTCGCCGCATACACTATTCTCAGAATGACTTGGTTG
AGTACTCACCAGTCACAGAAAAGCATCTTACGGATGGCATGACAGTAAGAGAATTATGCAGTGCTGCCAT
AACCATGAGTGATAACACTGCGGCCAACTTACTTCTGACAACGATCGGAGGACCGAAGGAGCTAACCGCT
TTTTTGCACAACATGGGGGATCATGTAACTCGCCTTGATCGTTGGGAACCGGAGCTGAATGAAGCCATAC
CAAACGACGAGCGTGACACCACGATGCCTGTAGCAATGGCAACAACGTTGCGCAAACTATTAACTGGCGA
ACTACTTACTCTAGCTTCCCGGCAACAATTAATAGACTGGATGGAGGCGGATAAAGTTGCAGGACCACTT
CTGCGCTCGGCCCTTCCGGCTGGCTGGTTTATTGCTGATAAATCTGGAGCCGGTGAGCGTGGGTCTCGCG
GTATCATTGCAGCACTGGGGCCAGATGGTAAGCCCTCCCGTATCGTAGTTATCTACACGACGGGGAGTCA
GGCAACTATGGATGAACGAAATAGACAGATCGCTGAGATAGGTGCCTCACTGATTAAGCATTGGTAACTG
TCAGACCAAGTTTACTCATATATACTTTAGATTGATTTAAAACTTCATTTTTAATTTAAAAGGATCTAGG
TGAAGATCCTTTTTGATAATCTCATGACCAAAATCCCTTAACGTGAGTTTTCGTTCCACTGAGCGTCAGA
CCCCGTAGAAAAGATCAAAGGATCTTCTTGAGATCCTTTTTTTCTGCGCGTAATCTGCTGCTTGCAAACA
AAAAAACCACCGCTACCAGCGGTGGTTTGTTTGCCGGATCAAGAGCTACCAACTCTTTTTCCGAAGGTAA
CTGGCTTCAGCAGAGCGCAGATACCAAATACTGTTCTTCTAGTGTAGCCGTAGTTAGGCCACCACTTCAA
GAACTCTGTAGCACCGCCTACATACCTCGCTCTGCTAATCCTGTTACCAGTGGCTGCTGCCAGTGGCGAT
AAGTCGTGTCTTACCGGGTTGGACTCAAGACGATAGTTACCGGATAAGGCGCAGCGGTCGGGCTGAACGG
GGGGTTCGTGCACACAGCCCAGCTTGGAGCGAACGACCTACACCGAACTGAGATACCTACAGCGTGAGCT
ATGAGAAAGCGCCACGCTTCCCGAAGGGAGAAAGGCGGACAGGTATCCGGTAAGCGGCAGGGTCGGAACA
GGAGAGCGCACGAGGGAGCTTCCAGGGGGAAACGCCTGGTATCTTTATAGTCCTGTCGGGTTTCGCCACC
TCTGACTTGAGCGTCGATTTTTGTGATGCTCGTCAGGGGGGCGGAGCCTATGGAAAAACGCCAGCAACGC
GGCCTTTTTACGGTTCCTGGCCTTTTGCTGGCCTTTTGCTCACATGTTCTTTCCTGCGTTATCCCCTGAT
TCTGTGGATAACCGTATTACCGCCTTTGAGTGAGCTGATACCGCTCGCCGCAGCCGAACGACCGAGCGCA
GCGAGTCAGTGAGCGAGGAAGCGGAAGAGCGCCTGATGCGGTATTTTCTCCTTACGCATCTGTGCGGTAT
TTCACACCGCATAGACCAGCCGCGTAACCTGGCAAAATCGGTTACGGTTGAGTAATAAATGGATGCCCTG
CGTAAGCGGGTGTGGGCGGACAATAAAGTCTTAAACTGAACAAAATAGATCTAAACTATGACAATAAAGT
CTTAAACTAGACAGAATAGTTGTAAACTGAAATCAGTCCAGTTATGCTGTGAAAAAGCATACTGGACTTT
TGTTATGGCTAAAGCAAACTCTTCATTTTCTGAAGTGCAAATTGCCCGTCGTATTAAAGAGGGGCGTGGC
CAAGGGCATGGTAAAGACTATATTCGCGGCGTTGTGACAATTTACCGAACAACTCCGCGGCCGGGAAGCC
GATCTCGGCTTGAACGAATTGTTAGGTGGCGGTACTTGGGTCGATATCAAAGTGCATCACTTCTTCCCGT
ATGCCCAACTTTGTATAGAGAGCCACTGCGGGATCGTCACCGTAATCTGCTTGCACGTAGATCACATAAG
CACCAAGCGCGTTGGCCTCATGCTTGAGCAGATTGATGAGCGCGGTGGCAATGCCCTGCCTCCGGTGCTC
GCCGGAGACTGCGAGATCATAGATATAGATCTCACTACGCGGCTGCTCAAACTTGGGCAGAACGTAAGCC
GCGAGAGCGCCAACAACCGCTTCTTGGTCGAAGGCAGCAAGCGCGATGAATGTCTTACTACGGAGCAAGT
TCCCGAGGTAATCGGAGTCCGGCTGATGTTGGGAGTAGGTGGCTACGTCTCCGAACTCACGACCGAAAAG
ATCAAGAGCAGCCCGCATGGATTTGACTTGGTCAGGGCCGAGCCTACATGTGCGAATGATGCCCATACTT
GAGCCACCTAACTTTGTTTTAGGGCGACTGCCCTGCTGCGTAACATCGTTGCTGCTCCATAACATCAAAC
ATCGACCCACGGCGTAACGCGCTTGCTGCTTGGATGCCCGAGGCATAGACTGTACAAAAAAACAGTCATA
ACAAGCCATGAAAACCGCCACTGCGCCGTTACCACCGCTGCGTTCGGTCAAGGTTCTGGACCAGTTGCGT
GAGCGCATACGCTACTTGCATTACAGTTTACGAACCGAACAGGCTTATGTCAACTGGGTTCGTGCCTTCA
TCCGTTTCCACGGTGTGCGTCACCCGGCAACCTTGGGCAGCAGCGAAGTCGAGGCATTTCTGTCCTGGCT
GGCGAACGAGCGCAAGGTTTCGGTCTCCACGCATCGTCAGGCATTGGCGGCCTTGCTGTTCTTCTACGGC
AAGGTGCTGTGCACGGATCTGCCCTGGCTTCAGGAGATCGGAAGACCTCGGCCGTCGCGGCGCTTGCCGG
TGGTGCTGACCCCGGATGAAGTGGTTCGCATCCTCGGTTTTCTGGAAGGCGAGCATCGTTTGTTCGCCCA
GGACTCTAGCTATAGTTCTAGTGGTTGGCTACGTATACTCCGGAATATTAATAG
Features (pLannotate 1.2.2; 15 found; start..end, strand, type, name):
      1..92      +  promoter       polyhedrin promoter: polh from Autographa californica; promoter for the baculovirus polyhedrin gene
    181..1233    +  CDS            ACVR1 (fragment): ACVR1_HUMAN - Also known as ACVRLK2. Experimental evidence at protein level: Swiss-Prot protein existence level 1. Bone morphogenetic protein (BMP) type I receptor that is involved in a wide variety of biological processes, including bone, heart, cartilage, nervous, and reproductive system development and regulation (PubMed:20628059, PubMed:22977237). As a type I receptor, forms heterotetrameric receptor complexes with the type II receptors AMHR2, ACVR2A ors ACVR2B (PubMed:17911401). Upon binding of ligands such as BMP7 or GDF2/BMP9 to the heteromeric complexes, type II receptors transphosphor
   1301..1384    +  CDS            large T antigen (fragment): large T antigen from SV40 (simian virus 40)
   1407..1541    +  polyA_signal   SV40 poly(A) signal: SV40 polyadenylation signal
   1570..1735    -  mobile_element Tn7L: mini-Tn7 element (left end of the Tn7 transposon) Tn7
   1898..1914    +  CDS            lacZα (fragment): LacZα fragment of β-galactosidase; lacZ fragment
   1919..2373    +  rep_origin     f1 ori (sequence partly withheld): f1 bacteriophage origin of replication; arrow indicates direction of (+) strand synthesis
   2399..2503    +  promoter       AmpR promoter: bla
   2504..3364    +  CDS            AmpR: β-lactamase; bla; confers resistance to ampicillin, carbenicillin, and related antibiotics
   3535..4123    +  rep_origin     ori: high-copy-number ColE1/pMB1/pBR322/pUC origin of replication
   4309..4360    -  misc_feature   bom (fragment): basis of mobility region from pBR322
   4428..4652    -  mobile_element Tn7R: mini-Tn7 element (right end of the Tn7 transposon) Tn7
   4719..5252    -  CDS            GmR: gentamycin acetyltransferase; aacC1; confers resistance to gentamycin
   5422..5450    -  promoter       Pc promoter: intI1 (promoter lies within the coding sequence); class 1 integron promoter
   5428..5775    -  CDS            YPR2_ECOLX (fragment): Protein predicted: Swiss-Prot protein existence level 4. From Escherichia coli.
