[The description below was written by a language model from this plasmid's Addgene catalogue record and pLannotate feature annotations shown in this document.]
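Description:
ACVR1 (ACVR1Z-c041) is a baculovirus transfer plasmid built on the pFB-LIC-Bse backbone, a pFastBac-type donor vector adapted for ligation-independent cloning and intended for protein production in insect cells. In E. coli it is maintained at high copy through a ColE1/pUC-type origin and selected with ampicillin via the β-lactamase gene; an f1 origin is also present. The expression cassette, together with a gentamicin acetyltransferase marker driven by the Pc integron promoter, lies between the Tn7L and Tn7R ends of a mini-Tn7 element. This arrangement allows the cassette to be transposed into a baculovirus shuttle genome (bacmid) in a suitable E. coli host, with gentamicin resistance marking the transposed segment, after which the recombinant bacmid is used to generate virus.

The payload is human ACVR1 (activin A receptor type 1, also known as ALK2), a BMP type I receptor. The annotated coding region is a fragment of roughly 1 kb rather than the full open reading frame, consistent with the note that the insert may not be full length; the record does not specify which domains or residues it covers. Expression is driven by the strong, very late polyhedrin promoter and terminated by an SV40 polyadenylation signal. The short large T antigen fragment annotated upstream of that signal is probably residual SV40 sequence rather than a functional element. The catalogue lists an N-terminal His tag followed by a TEV protease site, which allows affinity purification and later tag removal, although this tag is not separately annotated in the feature table. The construct was made for expression in Sf9 cells for structure determination, and the depositor links it to a deposited crystal structure.
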