Addgene plasmid #110269: ACVR1 (ACVR1Z-c041)
Purpose: Baculovirus expression for structure determination; may not be full ORF
Depositing lab: Nicola Burgess-Brown. Depositing organization: University of Oxford.
Backbone
  Vector backbone: pFB-LIC-Bse
  Backbone manufacturer: Opher Gileadi (Addgene plasmid # 26108)
  Vector type: Insect Expression
Growth in bacteria
  Bacterial resistance: Ampicillin, 100 μg/mL
  Growth temperature: 37°C
  Growth strain: DH5alpha
  Copy number: High Copy
Gene/Insert
  Gene/Insert name: ACVR1 (alt name: activin A receptor type 1)
  Species: H. sapiens (human)
  Entrez Gene: ACVR1 (a.k.a. ACTRI, ACVR1A, ACVRLK2, ALK2, FOP, SKR1, TSRI)
  Promoter: polyhedrin promoter
  Tag / fusion protein: His-TEV (N terminal on insert)
  Cloning method: Ligation Independent Cloning
  Sequencing primers: 5′ polyhedrin forward (5'-AAATGATAACCATCTCGC-3'); 3′ SV40pA-R
Terms and licenses: Academic/Nonprofit Terms; Industry Terms: Not Available to Industry
Depositor comments: Use SF9 cells for expression. 6EIX: https://www.thesgc.org/structures/6EIX.
How to cite: ACVR1 (ACVR1Z-c041) was a gift from Nicola Burgess-Brown (Addgene plasmid # 110269 ; http://n2t.net/addgene:110269 ; RRID:Addgene_110269)
