>Addgene plasmid #110269 | ACVR1 (ACVR1Z-c041) | depositor partial sequence | sequence record 207543 | Insert Sequence
ATGGGCCACCATCATCATCATCATTCTTCTGGTGTAGATCTGGGTACCGAGAACCTGTACTTCCAATCCA
TGACCACCAATGTTGGAGACAGCACTTTAGCAGATTTATTGGATCATTCGTGTACATCAGGAAGTGGCTC
TGGTCTTCCTTTTCTGGTACAAAGAACAGTGGCTCGCGAGATTACACTGTTGGAGTGTGTCGGGAAAGGC
AGGTATGGTGAGGTGTGGAGGGGCAGCTGGCAAGGGGAAAATGTTGCCGTGAAGATCTTCTCCTCCCGTG
ATGAGAAGTCATGGTTCAGGGAAACGGAATTGTACAACACTGTGATGCTGAGGCATGAAAATATCTTAGG
TTTCATTGCTTCAGACATGACATCAAGACACTCCAGTACCCAGCTGTGGTTAATTACACATTATCATGAA
ATGGGATCGTTGTACGACTATCTTCAGCTTACTACTCTGGATACAGTTAGCTGCCTTCGAATAGTGCTGT
CCATAGCTAGTGGTCTTGCACATTTGCACATAGAGATATTTGGGACCCAAGGGAAACCAGCCATTGCCCA
TCGAGATTTAAAGAGCAAAAATATTCTGGTTAAGAAGAATGGACAGTGTTGCATAGCAGATTTGGGCCTG
GCAGTCATGCATTCCCAGAGCACCAATCAGCTTGATGTGGGGAACAATCCCCGTGTGGGCACCAAGCGCT
ACATGGCCCCCGAAGTTCTAGATGAAACCATCCAGGTGGATTGTTTCGATTCTTATAAAAGGGTCGATAT
TTGGGCCTTTGGACTTGTTTTGTGGGAAGTGGCCAGGCGGATGGTGAGCAATGGTATAGTGGAGGATTAC
AAGCCACCGTTCTACGATGTGGTTCCCAATGACCCAAGTTTTGAAGATATGAGGAAGGTAGTCTGTGTGG
ATCAACAAAGGCCAAACATACCCAACAGATGGTTCTCAGACCCGACATTAACCTCTCTGGCCAAGCTAAT
GAAAGAATGCTGGTATCAAAATCCATCCGCAAGACTCACAGCACTGCGTATCAAAAAGACTTTGACCAAA
ATTGATAATTCCCTCGACAAATTGAAAACTGACTGTTGACAGTAAAGGTGGATACGGATCCGAATTCGAG
CTCCGTCGACAAGCTT
